>Addgene plasmid #112685 | nos-Cas9.874Z1 | addgene full sequence | sequence record 218700 | Addgene NGS Result
TATCCACAGAATCAGGGGATAACGCAGGAAAGAACATGTGAGCAAAAGGCCAGCAAAAGGCCAGGAACCG
TAAAAAGGCCGCGTTGCTGGCGTTTTTCCATAGGCTCCGCCCCCCTGACGAGCATCACAAAAATCGACGC
TCAAGTCAGAGGTGGCGAAACCCGACAGGACTATAAAGATACCAGGCGTTTCCCCCTGGAAGCTCCCTCG
TGCGCTCTCCTGTTCCGACCCTGCCGCTTACCGGATACCTGTCCGCCTTTCTCCCTTCGGGAAGCGTGGC
GCTTTCTCATAGCTCACGCTGTAGGTATCTCAGTTCGGTGTAGGTCGTTCGCTCCAAGCTGGGCTGTGTG
CACGAACCCCCCGTTCAGCCCGACCGCTGCGCCTTATCCGGTAACTATCGTCTTGAGTCCAACCCGGTAA
GACACGACTTATCGCCACTGGCAGCAGCCACTGGTAACAGGATTAGCAGAGCGAGGTATGTAGGCGGTGC
TACAGAGTTCTTGAAGTGGTGGCCTAACTACGGCTACACTAGAAGAACAGTATTTGGTATCTGCGCTCTG
CTGAAGCCAGTTACCTTCGGAAAAAGAGTTGGTAGCTCTTGATCCGGCAAACAAACCACCGCTGGTAGCG
GTGGTTTTTTTGTTTGCAAGCAGCAGATTACGCGCAGAAAAAAAGGATCTCAAGAAGATCCTTTGATCTT
TTCTACGGGGTCTGACGCTCAGTGGAACGAAAACTCACGTTAAGGGATTTTGGTCATGAGATTATCAAAA
AGGATCTTCACCTAGATCCTTTTAAATTAAAAATGAAGTTTTAAATCAATCTAAAGTATATATGAGTAAA
CTTGGTCTGACAGTTACCAATGCTTAATCAGTGAGGCACCTATCTCAGCGATCTGTCTATTTCGTTCATC
CATAGTTGCCTGACTCCCCGTCGTGTAGATAACTACGATACGGGAGGGCTTACCATCTGGCCCCAGTGCT
GCAATGATACCGCGAGACCCACGCTCACCGGCTCCAGATTTATCAGCAATAAACCAGCCAGCCGGAAGGG
CCGAGCGCAGAAGTGGTCCTGCAACTTTATCCGCCTCCATCCAGTCTATTAATTGTTGCCGGGAAGCTAG
AGTAAGTAGTTCGCCAGTTAATAGTTTGCGCAACGTTGTTGCCATTGCTACAGGCATCGTGGTGTCACGC
TCGTCGTTTGGTATGGCTTCATTCAGCTCCGGTTCCCAACGATCAAGGCGAGTTACATGATCCCCCATGT
TGTGCAAAAAAGCGGTTAGCTCCTTCGGTCCTCCGATCGTTGTCAGAAGTAAGTTGGCCGCAGTGTTATC
ACTCATGGTTATGGCAGCACTGCATAATTCTCTTACTGTCATGCCATCCGTAAGATGCTTTTCTGTGACT
GGTGAGTACTCAACCAAGTCATTCTGAGAATAGTGTATGCGGCGACCGAGTTGCTCTTGCCCGGCGTCAA
TACGGGATAATACCGCGCCACATAGCAGAACTTTAAAAGTGCTCATCATTGGAAAACGTTCTTCGGGGCG
AAAACTCTCAAGGATCTTACCGCTGTTGAGATCCAGTTCGATGTAACCCACTCGTGCACCCAACTGATCT
TCAGCATCTTTTACTTTCACCAGCGTTTCTGGGTGAGCAAAAACAGGAAGGCAAAATGCCGCAAAAAAGG
GAATAAGGGCGACACGGAAATGTTGAATACTCATACTCTTCCTTTTTCAATATTATTGAAGCATTTATCA
GGGTTATTGTCTCATGAGCGGATACATATTTGAATGTATTTAGAAAAATAAACAAATAGGGGTTCCGCGC
ACATTTCCCCGAAAAGTGCCACCTGACGTCTAAGAAACCATTATTATCATGACATTAACCTATAAAAATA
GGCGTATCACGAGGCCCTTTCGTCTCGCGCGTTTCGGTGATGACGGTGAAAACCTCTGACACATGCAGCT
CCCGGAGACGGTCACAGCTTGTCTGTAAGCGGATGCCGGGAGCAGACAAGCCCGTCAGGGCGCGTCAGCG
GGTGTTGGCGGGTGTCGGGGCTGGCTTAACTATGCGGCATCAGAGCAGATTGTACTGAGAGTGCACCATA
TGCGGTGTGAAATACCGCACAGATGCGTAAGGAGAAAATACCGCATCAGGCGCCATTCGCCATTCAGGCT
GCGCAACTGTTGGGAAGGGCGATCGGTGCGGGCCTCTTCGCTATTACGCCAGCTGGCGAAAGGGGGATGT
GCTGCAAGGCGATTAAGTTGGGTAACGCCAGGGTTTTCCCAGTCACGACGTTGTAAAACGACGGCCAGTG
CCAAGCTTTGTTTAAAAATATAACAAAATTGTGATCCCACAAAATGAAGTGGGGCAAAATCAAATAATTA
ATAGTGTCCGTAAACTTGTTGGTCTTCAACTTTTTGAGGAACACGTTGGACGGCAAATCCGTGACTATAA
CACAAGTTGATTTAATAATTTTAGCCAACACGTCGGGCTGCGTGTTTTTTGCCGACGCGTCTGTGTACAC
GTTGATTAACTGGTCGATTAAACTGTTGAAATAATTTAATTTTTGGTTCTTCTTTAAATCTGTGATGAAA
TTTTTTAAAATAACTTTAAATTCTTCATTGGTAAAAAATGCCACGTTTTGCAACTTGTGAGGGTCTAATA
TGAGGTCAAACTCAGTAGGAGTTTTATCCAAAAAAGAAAACATGATTACGTCTGTACACGAACGCGTATT
AACGCAGAGTGCAAAGTATAAGAGGGTTAAAAAATATATTTTACGCACCATATACGCATCGGGTTGATAT
CGTTAATATGGATCAATTTGAACAGTTGATTAACGTGTCTCTGCTCAAGTCTTTGATCAAAACGCAAATC
GACGAAAATGTGTCGGACAATATCAAGTCGATGAGCGAAAAACTAAAAAGGCTAGAATACGACAATCTCA
CAGACAGCGTTGAGATATACGGTATTCACGACAGCAGGCTGAATAATAAAAAAATTAGAAACTATTATTT
AACCCTAGAAAGATAATCATATTGTGACGTACGTTAAAGATAATCATGCGTAAAATTGACGCATGTGTTT
TATCGGTCTGTATATCGAGGTTTATTTATTAATTTGAATAGATATTAAGTTTTATTATATTTACACTTAC
ATACTAATAATAAATTCAACAAACAATTTATTTATGTTTATTTATTTATTAAAAAAAAACAAAAACTCAA
AATTTCTTCTATAAAGTAACAAAACTTTTAAACATTCTCTCTTTTACAAAAATAAACTTATTTTGTACTT
TAAAAACAGTCATGTTGTATTATAAAATAAGTAATTAGCTTAACTTATACATAATAGAAACAAATTATAC
TTATTAGTCAGTCAGAAACAACTTTGGCACATATCAATATTATGCTCTCGACAAATAACTTTTTTGCATT
TTTTGCACGATGCATTTGCCTTTCGCCTTATTTTAGAGGGGCAGTAAGTACAGTAAGTACGTTTTTTCAT
TACTGGCTCTTCAGTACTGTCATCTGATGTACCAGGCACTTCATTTGGCAAAATATTAGAGATATTATCG
CGCAAATATCTCTTCAAAGTAGGAGCTTCTAAACGCTTACGCATAAACGATGACGTCAGGCTCATGTAAA
GGTTTCTCATAAATTTTTTGCGACTTTGAACCTTTTCTCCCTTGCTACTGACATTATGGCTGTATATAAT
AAAAGAATTTATGCAGGCAATGTTTATCATTCCGTACAATAATGCCATAGGCCACCTATTCGTCTTCCTA
CTGCAGGTCATCACAGAACACATTTGGTCTAGCGTGTCCACTCCGCCTTTAGTTTGATTATAATACATAA
CCATTTGCGGTTTACCGGTACTTTCGTTGATAGAAGCATCCTCATCACAAGATGATAATAAGTATACCAT
CTTAGCTGGCTTCGGTTTATATGAGACGAGAGTAAGGGGTCCGTCAAAACAAAACATCGATGTTCCCACT
GGCCTGGAGCGACTGTTTTTCAGTACTTCCGGTATCTCGCGTTTGTTTGATCGCACGGTTCCCACAATGG
TTAATTCGAGCTCGCCCGGGGTCCTAGGTCGACGATGTAGGTCACGGTCTCGAAGCCGCGGTGCGGGTGC
CAGGGCGTGCCCTTGGGCTCCCCGGGCGCGTACTCCACCTCACCCATCTGGTCCATCATGATGAACGGGT
CGAGGTGGCGGTAGTTGATCCCGGCGAACGCGCGGCGCACCGGGAAGCCCTCGCCCTCGAAACCGCTGGG
CGCGGTGGTCACGGTGAGCACGGGACGTGCGACGGCGTCGGCGGGTGCGGATACGCGGGGCAGCGTCAGC
GGGTTCTCGACGGTCACGGCGGGCATGTCGACGCAAAGCTTCGACCGTTTTAACCTCGAAATATGCACAT
GTAAGGACGGATGTGAGCGAACGCCAGTGATGACCGGGATCAGAGGTAACCTACCATGGTGGGGATTAGG
TGACCGTTCGCAGGTAGTTTGATCGGAGCGAATGTTCGGGGGGTCTGGCGTCAGAGGCTCTAAACTTTAT
GTAATTCCTGCCGCGAAACACGCACGTATCAAGCAGTCAGCTGTTCTCTTCGTTCAGCGCGCGCCGGTGT
TGCAAAACGAGCGCTCTTCGCCGGCGGTGGCTCGTGCGATAGTTCGTTTTGTCGGTAATCCGATGTTGCC
GCGCCGATATCATGTGATGTTGTCACAGTGCGCGAAATTCGAATGGTGGTGTGCAGTGATTGTGTTGTGA
CGGCGAGTGGCGCGTGTGGGTGCTTAGTTTTGGGAGATGTTTTCGTATTTTTTTGTTGATAACTCAGGCT
TTGTTGCTGTGTTGTAGTACTATTTTCCATTGCGCGGTGTCCAGCTTTTAATTAGTGGCACATATTCTTA
GCAAGTAAAAATTATTTTGCATACTATTAAATTTCTTATAAATTATTTTCTAAAATTAAGTTTACCTTTT
CAATTTTACTAAAAATATCGATATATTTATTATCGCTGGAAAACTACATTATTCCACCTCTAAGCAAGAA
CCGTTAGTTGGCGCGTAGCTTTACCACAAAATTCCTGGAATTGCCGTACGCTTCGCAGTTGTTTCAAGTT
GTCTAAGGGACATACGATTTTTTTTGCCTCTGCGTCACGATTTTAACCCAAAAGCGAGTTTAGTTACATG
TACATTATTATTAGATAAAGAAGTATCGCGAATACTTCAGTTGAATAAACTGTGCTTGGTTTTTGGGTGA
GGATTTGTGGAAAGTAGAGTGCGCGATAACCGTAACTTTCGACCCGGATTTTCGCCTCGAGATGGACTAT
AAGGACCACGACGGAGACTACAAGGATCATGATATTGATTACAAAGACGATGACGATAAGATGGCCCCAA
AGAAGAAGCGGAAGGTCGGTATCCACGGAGTCCCAGCAGCCGACAAGAAGTACAGCATCGGCCTGGACAT
CGGCACCAACTCTGTGGGCTGGGCCGTGATCACCGACGAGTACAAGGTGCCCAGCAAGAAATTCAAGGTG
CTGGGCAACACCGACCGGCACAGCATCAAGAAGAACCTGATCGGAGCCCTGCTGTTCGACAGCGGCGAAA
CAGCCGAGGCCACCCGGCTGAAGAGAACCGCCAGAAGAAGATACACCAGACGGAAGAACCGGATCTGCTA
TCTGCAAGAGATCTTCAGCAACGAGATGGCCAAGGTGGACGACAGCTTCTTCCACAGACTGGAAGAGTCC
TTCCTGGTGGAAGAGGATAAGAAGCACGAGCGGCACCCCATCTTCGGCAACATCGTGGACGAGGTGGCCT
ACCACGAGAAGTACCCCACCATCTACCACCTGAGAAAGAAACTGGTGGACAGCACCGACAAGGCCGACCT
GCGGCTGATCTATCTGGCCCTGGCCCACATGATCAAGTTCCGGGGCCACTTCCTGATCGAGGGCGACCTG
AACCCCGACAACAGCGACGTGGACAAGCTGTTCATCCAGCTGGTGCAGACCTACAACCAGCTGTTCGAGG
AAAACCCCATCAACGCCAGCGGCGTGGACGCCAAGGCCATCCTGTCTGCCAGACTGAGCAAGAGCAGACG
GCTGGAAAATCTGATCGCCCAGCTGCCCGGCGAGAAGAAGAATGGCCTGTTCGGAAACCTGATTGCCCTG
AGCCTGGGCCTGACCCCCAACTTCAAGAGCAACTTCGACCTGGCCGAGGATGCCAAACTGCAGCTGAGCA
AGGACACCTACGACGACGACCTGGACAACCTGCTGGCCCAGATCGGCGACCAGTACGCCGACCTGTTTCT
GGCCGCCAAGAACCTGTCCGACGCCATCCTGCTGAGCGACATCCTGAGAGTGAACACCGAGATCACCAAG
GCCCCCCTGAGCGCCTCTATGATCAAGAGATACGACGAGCACCACCAGGACCTGACCCTGCTGAAAGCTC
TCGTGCGGCAGCAGCTGCCTGAGAAGTACAAAGAGATTTTCTTCGACCAGAGCAAGAACGGCTACGCCGG
CTACATTGACGGCGGAGCCAGCCAGGAAGAGTTCTACAAGTTCATCAAGCCCATCCTGGAAAAGATGGAC
GGCACCGAGGAACTGCTCGTGAAGCTGAACAGAGAGGACCTGCTGCGGAAGCAGCGGACCTTCGACAACG
GCAGCATCCCCCACCAGATCCACCTGGGAGAGCTGCACGCCATTCTGCGGCGGCAGGAAGATTTTTACCC
ATTCCTGAAGGACAACCGGGAAAAGATCGAGAAGATCCTGACCTTCCGCATCCCCTACTACGTGGGCCCT
CTGGCCAGGGGAAACAGCAGATTCGCCTGGATGACCAGAAAGAGCGAGGAAACCATCACCCCCTGGAACT
TCGAGGAAGTGGTGGACAAGGGCGCTTCCGCCCAGAGCTTCATCGAGCGGATGACCAACTTCGATAAGAA
CCTGCCCAACGAGAAGGTGCTGCCCAAGCACAGCCTGCTGTACGAGTACTTCACCGTGTATAACGAGCTG
ACCAAAGTGAAATACGTGACCGAGGGAATGAGAAAGCCCGCCTTCCTGAGCGGCGAGCAGAAAAAGGCCA
TCGTGGACCTGCTGTTCAAGACCAACCGGAAAGTGACCGTGAAGCAGCTGAAAGAGGACTACTTCAAGAA
AATCGAGTGCTTCGACTCCGTGGAAATCTCCGGCGTGGAAGATCGGTTCAACGCCTCCCTGGGCACATAC
CACGATCTGCTGAAAATTATCAAGGACAAGGACTTCCTGGACAATGAGGAAAACGAGGACATTCTGGAAG
ATATCGTGCTGACCCTGACACTGTTTGAGGACAGAGAGATGATCGAGGAACGGCTGAAAACCTATGCCCA
CCTGTTCGACGACAAAGTGATGAAGCAGCTGAAGCGGCGGAGATACACCGGCTGGGGCAGGCTGAGCCGG
AAGCTGATCAACGGCATCCGGGACAAGCAGTCCGGCAAGACAATCCTGGATTTCCTGAAGTCCGACGGCT
TCGCCAACAGAAACTTCATGCAGCTGATCCACGACGACAGCCTGACCTTTAAAGAGGACATCCAGAAAGC
CCAGGTGTCCGGCCAGGGCGATAGCCTGCACGAGCACATTGCCAATCTGGCCGGCAGCCCCGCCATTAAG
AAGGGCATCCTGCAGACAGTGAAGGTGGTGGACGAGCTCGTGAAAGTGATGGGCCGGCACAAGCCCGAGA
ACATCGTGATCGAAATGGCCAGAGAGAACCAGACCACCCAGAAGGGACAGAAGAACAGCCGCGAGAGAAT
GAAGCGGATCGAAGAGGGCATCAAAGAGCTGGGCAGCCAGATCCTGAAAGAACACCCCGTGGAAAACACC
CAGCTGCAGAACGAGAAGCTGTACCTGTACTACCTGCAGAATGGGCGGGATATGTACGTGGACCAGGAAC
TGGACATCAACCGGCTGTCCGACTACGATGTGGACCATATCGTGCCTCAGAGCTTTCTGAAGGACGACTC
CATCGACAACAAGGTGCTGACCAGAAGCGACAAGAACCGGGGCAAGAGCGACAACGTGCCCTCCGAAGAG
GTCGTGAAGAAGATGAAGAACTACTGGCGGCAGCTGCTGAACGCCAAGCTGATTACCCAGAGAAAGTTCG
ACAATCTGACCAAGGCCGAGAGAGGCGGCCTGAGCGAACTGGATAAGGCCGGCTTCATCAAGAGACAGCT
GGTGGAAACCCGGCAGATCACAAAGCACGTGGCACAGATCCTGGACTCCCGGATGAACACTAAGTACGAC
GAGAATGACAAGCTGATCCGGGAAGTGAAAGTGATCACCCTGAAGTCCAAGCTGGTGTCCGATTTCCGGA
AGGATTTCCAGTTTTACAAAGTGCGCGAGATCAACAACTACCACCACGCCCACGACGCCTACCTGAACGC
CGTCGTGGGAACCGCCCTGATCAAAAAGTACCCTAAGCTGGAAAGCGAGTTCGTGTACGGCGACTACAAG
GTGTACGACGTGCGGAAGATGATCGCCAAGAGCGAGCAGGAAATCGGCAAGGCTACCGCCAAGTACTTCT
TCTACAGCAACATCATGAACTTTTTCAAGACCGAGATTACCCTGGCCAACGGCGAGATCCGGAAGCGGCC
TCTGATCGAGACAAACGGCGAAACCGGGGAGATCGTGTGGGATAAGGGCCGGGATTTTGCCACCGTGCGG
AAAGTGCTGAGCATGCCCCAAGTGAATATCGTGAAAAAGACCGAGGTGCAGACAGGCGGCTTCAGCAAAG
AGTCTATCCTGCCCAAGAGGAACAGCGATAAGCTGATCGCCAGAAAGAAGGACTGGGACCCTAAGAAGTA
CGGCGGCTTCGACAGCCCCACCGTGGCCTATTCTGTGCTGGTGGTGGCCAAAGTGGAAAAGGGCAAGTCC
AAGAAACTGAAGAGTGTGAAAGAGCTGCTGGGGATCACCATCATGGAAAGAAGCAGCTTCGAGAAGAATC
CCATCGACTTTCTGGAAGCCAAGGGCTACAAAGAAGTGAAAAAGGACCTGATCATCAAGCTGCCTAAGTA
CTCCCTGTTCGAGCTGGAAAACGGCCGGAAGAGAATGCTGGCCTCTGCCGGCGAACTGCAGAAGGGAAAC
GAACTGGCCCTGCCCTCCAAATATGTGAACTTCCTGTACCTGGCCAGCCACTATGAGAAGCTGAAGGGCT
CCCCCGAGGATAATGAGCAGAAACAGCTGTTTGTGGAACAGCACAAGCACTACCTGGACGAGATCATCGA
GCAGATCAGCGAGTTCTCCAAGAGAGTGATCCTGGCCGACGCTAATCTGGACAAAGTGCTGTCCGCCTAC
AACAAGCACCGGGATAAGCCCATCAGAGAGCAGGCCGAGAATATCATCCACCTGTTTACCCTGACCAATC
TGGGAGCCCCTGCCGCCTTCAAGTACTTTGACACCACCATCGACCGGAAGAGGTACACCAGCACCAAAGA
GGTGCTGGACGCCACCCTGATCCACCAGAGCATCACCGGCCTGTACGAGACACGGATCGACCTGTCTCAG
CTGGGAGGCGACAAAAGGCCGGCGGCCACGAAAAAGGCCGGCCAGGCAAAAAAGAAAAAGGAGGGCAGAG
GAAGTCTTCTAACATGCGGTGACGTGGAGGAGAATCCCGGCCCTATGGTGAGCAAGGGCGAGGAGCTGTT
CACCGGGGTGGTGCCCATCCTGGTCGAGCTGGACGGCGACGTAAACGGCCACAAGTTCAGCGTGTCCGGC
GAGGGCGAGGGCGATGCCACCTACGGCAAGCTGACCCTGAAGTTCATCTGCACCACCAGCAAGCTGCCCG
TGCCCTGGCCCACCCTCGTGACCACCCTGACCTACGGCGTGCAGTGCTTCAGCCGCTACCCCGACCACAT
GAAGCAGCACGACTTCTTCAAGTCCGCCATGCCCGAAGGCTACGTCCAGGAGCGCACCATCTTCTTCAAG
GACGACGGCAACTACAAGACCCGCGCCGAGGTGAAGTTCGAGGGCGACACCCTGGTGAACCGCATCGAGC
TGAAGGGCATCGACTTCAAGGAGGACGGCAACATCCTGGGGCACAAGCTGGAGTACAACTACAACAGCCA
CAACGTCTATATCATGGCCGACAAGCAGAAGAACGGCATCAAGGTGAACTTCAAGATCCGCCACAACATC
GAGGACGGCAGCGTGCAGCTCGCCGACCACTACCAGCAGAACACCCCCATCGGCGACGGCCCCGTGCTGC
TGCCCGACAACCACTACCTGAGCACCCAGTCCGCCCTGAGCAAAGACCCCAACGAGAAGCGCGATCACAT
GGTCCTGCTGGAGTTCGTGACCGCCGCCGGGATCACTCTCGGCATGGACGAGCTGTACAAGTAATTAATT
AACTAGAATGAATCGTTTTTAAAATAACAAATCAATTGTTTTATAATATTCGTACGATTCTTTGATTATG
TAATAAAATGTGATCATTAGGAAGATTACGAAAAATATAAAAAATATGAGTTCTGTGTGTATAACAAATG
CTGTAAACGCCACAATTGTGTTTGTTGCAAATAAACCCATGATTATTTGATTAAAATTGTTGTTTTCTTT
GTTCATAGACAATAGTGTGTTTTGCCTAAACGTGTACTGCATAAACTCCATGCGAGTGTATAGCGAGCTA
GTGGCTAACGCTTGCCCCACCAAAGTAGATTCGTCAAAATCCTCAATTTCATCACCCTCCTCCAAGTTTA
ACATTTGGCCGTCGGAATTAACTTCTAAAGATGCCACATAATCTAATAAATGAAATAGAGATTCAAACGT
GGCGTCATCGTCCGTTTCGACCATTTCCGAAAAGAACTCGGGCATAAACTCTATGATTTCTCTGGACGTG
GTGTTGTCGAAACTCTCAAAGTACGCAGTCAGGAACGTGCGCGACATGTCGTCGGGAAACTCGCGCGGAA
ACATGTTGTTGTAACCGAACGGGTCCCATAGCGCCAAAACCAAATCTGCCAGCGTCAATAGAATGAGCAC
GATGCCGACAATGGAGCTGGCTTGGATAGCGATTCGAGTTAACGGCCGGGGCGCGCCCATACTCGGTGGC
CTCCCCACCACCAACTTTTTTGCACTGCAAAAAAACACGCTTTTGCACGCGGGCCCATACATAGTACAAA
CTCTACGTTTCGTAGACTATTTTACATAAATAGTCTACACCGTTGTATACGCTCCAAATACACTACCACA
CATTGAACCTTTTTGCAGTGCAAAAAAGTACGTGTCGGCAGTCACGTAGGCCGGCCTTATCGGGTCGCGT
CCTGTCACGTACGAATCACATTATCGGACCGGACGAGTGTTGTCTTATCGTGACAGGACGCCAGCTTCCT
GTGTTGCTAACCGCAGCCGGACGCAACTCCTTATCGGAACAGGACGCGCCTCCATATCAGCCGCGCGTTA
TCTCATGCGCGTGACCGGACACGAGGCGCCCGTCCCGCTTATCGCGCCTATAAATACAGCCCGCAACGAT
CTGGTAAACACAGTTGAACAGCATCTGTTACAGCGACACAACATGAGCCGGTCCAACAACGCCAACGCGC
CCACGCCATCCAACCGCCGCCGCAACCTGTCTCTGGTGATGGTGCGCTCCTCCAAGAACGTCATCAAGGA
GTTCATGCGCTTCAAGGTGCGCATGGAGGGCACCGTGAACGGCCACGAGTTCGAGATCGAGGGCGAGGGC
GAGGGCCGCCCCTACGAGGGCCACAACACCGTGAAGCTGAAGGTGACCAAGGGCGGCCCCCTGCCCTTCG
CCTGGGACATCCTGTCCCCCCAGTTCCAGTACGGCTCCAAGGTGTACGTGAAGCACCCCGCCGACATCCC
CGACTACAAGAAGCTGTCCTTCCCCGAGGGCTTCAAGTGGGAGCGCGTGATGAACTTCGAGGACGGCGGC
GTGGTGACCGTGACCCAGGACTCCTCCCTGCAGGACGGCTGCTTCATCTACAAGGTGAAGTTCATCGGCG
TGAACTTCCCCTCCGACGGCCCCGTAATGCAGAAGAAGACCATGGGCTGGGAGGCCTCCACCGAGCGCCT
GTACCCCCGCGACGGCGTGCTGAAGGGCGAGATCCACAAGGCCCTGAAGCTGAAGGACGGCGGCCACTAC
CTGGTGGAGTTCAAGTCCATCTACATGGCCAAGAAGCCCGTGCAGCTGCCCGGCTACTACTACGTGGACT
CCAAGCTGGACATCACCTCCCACAACGAGGACTACACCATCGTGGAGCAGTACGAGCGCACCGAGGGCCG
CCACCACCTGTTCCTGTAGGACTCTAGATCATAATCAGCCATACCACATTTGTAGAGGTTTTACTTGCTT
TAAAAAACCTCCCACACCTCCCCCTGAACCTGAAACATAAAATGAATGCAATTGTTGTTGTTAACTTGTT
TATTGCAGCTTATAATGGTTACAAATAAAGCAATAGCATCACAAATTTCACAAATAAAGCATTTTTTTCA
CTGCATTCTAGTTGTGGTTTGTCCAAACTCATCAATGTATCTTAAAGCTTCTAGGCCGGCCGATCTCGGA
TCTGACAATGTTCAGTGCAGAGACTCGGCTACGCCTCGTGGACTTTGAAGTTGACCAACAATGTTTATTC
TTACCTCTAATAGTCCTCTGTGGCAAGGTCAAGATTCTGTTAGAAGCCAATGAAGAACCTGGTTGTTCAA
TAACATTTTGTTCGTCTAATATTTCACTACCGCTTGACGTTGGCTGCACTTCATGTACCTCATCTATAAA
CGCTTCTTCTGTATCGCTCTGGACGTCATCTTCACTTACGTGATCTGATATTTCACTGTCAGAATCCTCA
CCAACAAGCTCGTCATCGCTTTGCAGAAGAGCAGAGAGGATATGCTCATCGTCTAAAGAACTACCCATTT
TATTATATATTAGTCACGATATCTATAACAAGAAAATATATATATAATAAGTTATCACGTAAGTAGAACA
TGAAATAACAATATAATTATCGTATGAGTTAAATCTTAAAAGTCACGTAAAAGATAATCATGCGTCATTT
TGACTCACGCGGTCGTTATAGTTCAAAATCAGTGACACTTACCGCATTGACAAGCACGCCTCACGGGAGC
TCCAAGCGGCGACTGAGATGTCCTAAATGCACAGCGACGGATTCGCGCTATTTAGAAAGAGAGAGCAATA
TTTCAAGAATGCATGCGTCAATTTTACGCAGACTATCTTTCTAGGGTTAAAAAAGATTTGCGCTTTACTC
GACCTAAACTTTAAACACGTCATAGAATCTTCGTTTGACAAAAACCACATTGTGGCCAAGCTGTGTGACG
CGACGCGCGCTAAAGAATGGCAAACCAAGTCGCGCGAGCGTCGACTCTAGAGGATCCCCGGGTACCGAGC
TCGAATTCGTAATCATGTCATAGCTGTTTCCTGTGTGAAATTGTTATCCGCTCACAATTCCACACAACAT
ACGAGCCGGAAGCATAAAGTGTAAAGCCTGGGGTGCCTAATGAGTGAGCTAACTCACATTAATTGCGTTG
CGCTCACTGCCCGCTTTCCAGTCGGGAAACCTGTCGTGCCAGCTGCATTAATGAATCGGCCAACGCGCGG
GGAGAGGCGGTTTGCGTATTGGGCGCTCTTCCGCTTCCTCGCTCACTGACTCGCTGCGCTCGGTCGTTCG
GCTGCGGCGAGCGGTATCAGCTCACTCAAAGGCGGTAATACGGT
Features (pLannotate 1.2.2; 26 found; start..end, strand, type, name):
     95..683     -  rep_origin     ori: high-copy-number ColE1/pMB1/pBR322/pUC origin of replication
    854..1714    -  CDS            AmpR: β-lactamase; bla; confers resistance to ampicillin, carbenicillin, and related antibiotics
   1715..1819    -  promoter       AmpR promoter: bla
   1914..1949    +  CDS            rop (fragment): Rop protein, which maintains plasmids at low copy number; rop
   2051..2150    +  misc_feature   bom (fragment): basis of mobility region from pBR322
   2156..2310    -  CDS            lacZα (fragment): LacZα fragment of β-galactosidase; lacZ fragment
   2314..2781    -  CDS            LEF-9 (fragment): LEF9_NPVAC - Experimental evidence at protein level: Swiss-Prot protein existence level 1. Component of the viral DNA-dependent RNA polymerase which is composed of four equimolar subunits of LEF-4, LEF-8, LEF-9, and p47. Plays an essential role in late and very late gene expression. From Autographa californica nuclear polyhedrosis virus (AcMNPV).
   2808..3011    +  CDS            FP (fragment): FP25_NPVAC - Experimental evidence at protein level: Swiss-Prot protein existence level 1. From Autographa californica nuclear polyhedrosis virus (AcMNPV).
   4109..4178    +  protein_bind   attB: attB site for the φC31 integrase (Groth et al., 2000) phage φC31 integrase
   5432..7033    +  CDS            Cas9(N): N-terminal portion of Streptococcus pyogenes Cas9 (Zetsche et al., 2015)
   7034..9532    +  CDS            Cas9(C): C-terminal portion of Streptococcus pyogenes Cas9 (Zetsche et al., 2015)
   9533..9580    +  CDS            nucleoplasmin NLS: bipartite nuclear localization signal from nucleoplasmin
   9635..10354   +  CDS            EGFP: the original enhanced GFP (Yang et al., 1996) mammalian codon-optimized
  10382..11146   -  CDS            P74 (fragment): PIF0_NPVAC - Experimental evidence at protein level: Swiss-Prot protein existence level 1. Plays an essential role for oral infectivity of occlusion- derived virus (ODV) and functions also in host midgut attachment and fusion by binding to a specific host receptor. From Autographa californica nuclear polyhedrosis virus (AcMNPV).
  11049..11509   +  promoter       OpIE-2 promoter (fragment): immediate-early gene 2 from the Orgyia pseudotsugata multicapsid nucleopolyhedrovirus; strong constitutive baculovirus promoter for insect cell expression
  11523..11588   +  CDS            IE2 (fragment): VIE2_NPVOP - Protein inferred from homology: Swiss-Prot protein existence level 3. RING-finger E3 ubiquitin ligase that plays an important regulatory role during the initial stages of infection. Migrates to specific nuclear foci early in infection supposely to prepare the sites for viral replication by targeting and ubiquitinating host proteins. From Orgyia pseudotsugata multicapsid polyhedrosis virus (OpMNPV).
  11589..12269   +  CDS            DsRed1: wild-type DsRed mammalian codon-optimized
  12277..12360   +  CDS            large T antigen (fragment): large T antigen from SV40 (simian virus 40)
  12383..12504   +  polyA_signal   SV40 poly(A) signal: SV40 polyadenylation signal
  13207..13347   +  CDS            FP (fragment): FP25_NPVAC - Experimental evidence at protein level: Swiss-Prot protein existence level 1. From Autographa californica nuclear polyhedrosis virus (AcMNPV).
  13340..13378   -  misc_feature   MCS (fragment): pUC18/19 multiple cloning site
  13409..13431   -  protein_bind   lac operator (fragment): The lac repressor binds to the lac operator to inhibit transcription in E. coli. This inhibition can be relieved by adding lactose or isopropyl-β-D-thiogalactopyranoside (IPTG). lac repressor encoded by lacI
  13435..13465   -  promoter       lac promoter: promoter for the E. coli lac operon
  13480..13501   -  protein_bind   CAP binding site: CAP binding activates transcription in the presence of cAMP. E. coli catabolite activator protein
  13514..13606   -  CDS            lacI (fragment): lac repressor; lacI; The lac repressor binds to the lac operator to inhibit transcription in E. coli. This inhibition can be relieved by adding lactose or isopropyl-β-D-thiogalactopyranoside (IPTG).
  13608..13694   -  rep_origin     RSF ori (fragment): Plasmids containing the RSF 1030 origin of replication can be propagated in E. coli cells that contain additional plasmids with compatible origins.
