[The description below was written by a language model from this plasmid's Addgene catalogue record and pLannotate feature annotations shown in this document.]
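Description:
nos-Cas9.874Z1 is an insect expression and germline transformation plasmid built on a piggyBac+attB backbone, designed to express human codon-optimized Streptococcus pyogenes Cas9 (hSpCas9) under the nanos promoter. It is maintained in E. coli through a high-copy ColE1/pUC-type origin and an ampicillin resistance gene. The annotated φC31 attB site allows site-specific integration into attP docking lines, while the piggyBac backbone offers transposase-mediated insertion as an alternative. The piggyBac terminal repeats are not annotated as such. The short fragments matching the AcMNPV FP25 gene probably reflect baculovirus sequence that flanks the original piggyBac element, though the record does not confirm this.

The Cas9 coding sequence is annotated as two contiguous portions, followed by a nucleoplasmin bipartite NLS and then an EGFP coding sequence a short distance downstream. The catalogue lists EGFP as a C-terminal tag, along with an N-terminal NLS and a 3xFLAG tag. The feature table does not resolve the N-terminal elements, the nanos promoter itself, or the nature of the linker between Cas9 and EGFP. A region matching AcMNPV p74 lies just after EGFP and may supply 3' processing sequence, but its role is not stated. A separate transformation marker cassette uses the baculoviral OpIE-2 promoter to drive DsRed, terminated by an SV40 polyadenylation signal, so that transgenic animals can be identified by red fluorescence.

Because nanos regulatory sequences direct germline expression in Drosophila, the construct is suited to generating fly strains that supply Cas9 in the germline. The associated publication used such lines in a precision guided sterile insect technique for population control.
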