Addgene plasmid #112685: nos-Cas9.874Z1
Purpose: Express hSpCas9 under nanos promoter
Depositing lab: Omar Akbari. Depositing organization: University of California, San Diego (UCSD). Publication: Transforming insect population control with precision guided sterile males with demonstration in flies. Kandul NP, Liu J, Sanchez C HM, Wu SL, Marshall JM, Akbari OS. Nat Commun. 2019 Jan 8;10(1):84. doi: 10.1038/s41467-018-07964-7. PubMed 30622266.
Backbone
  Vector backbone: piggyBac+attB
  Vector type: Insect Expression
  Selectable markers: dsRed
Growth in bacteria
  Bacterial resistance: Ampicillin, 100 μg/mL
  Growth temperature: 37°C
  Growth strain: DH5alpha
  Copy number: High Copy
Gene/Insert
  Gene/Insert name: hSpCas9
  Species: Streptococcus pyogenes
  Mutation: Humanized Cas9 bacterial sequence
  Promoter: nanos
  Tag / fusion protein: NLS (N terminal on backbone); 3x FLAG (N terminal on insert); EGFP (C terminal on insert)
  Cloning method: Gibson Cloning
  Sequencing primers: 5′ unknown
Terms and licenses: Academic/Nonprofit Terms; Industry Terms: Not Available to Industry
How to cite: nos-Cas9.874Z1 was a gift from Omar Akbari (Addgene plasmid # 112685 ; http://n2t.net/addgene:112685 ; RRID:Addgene_112685)
